>Addgene plasmid #180693 | pMYT040 | addgene full sequence | sequence record 369384 | Addgene NGS Result
GATGTAAACATTGTGGCTGTTAAAATTGTATTCCAGCTTATGGCCCAGGATATTGCCGTCCTCTTTAAAG
TCAATGCCTTTCAGCTCAATGCGGTTTACCAGGGTATCGCCTTCAAATTTCACTTCCGCACGCGTTTTGT
ACGTGCCGTCATCCTTAAAGGAAATCGTGCGTTCCTGCACATAGCCTTCCGGCATGGCGGACTTGAAGAA
GTCATGCTGCTTCATATGGTCCGGATAACGAGCAAAGCACTGAACACCATAAGTCAGCGTCGTTACCAGA
GTCGGCCAAGGAACCGGCAGTTTACCAGTAGTACAGATGAACTTCAGCGTCAGTTTACCATTAGTTGCGT
CACCTTCACCCTCGCCACGCACGGAAAACTTATGACCGTTGACATCACCATCCAGTTCCACCAGAATAGG
GACGACACCAGTGAACAGTTCTTCGCCTTTACGCATCTAGTATTTCTCCTCTTTCTCTAGTAGCTAAGAT
CCGAACCTGCCGTTTCTTGAGTTGCCGCGATGTTAAGAAAACATTCATAAATTAAATGTGAATTGCCGCA
CACATTATTAAATAAGATTTACAAAATGTTCAAAATGACGCATGAAATCACGTTTCACTTTCGGTCTCAC
GTTTTGGTGAGACGAGCTTCTAGACAGTGAATTCTTCTGTAGTTCATCGGGTCCGCTAACTGCCTTGATC
TGTCGGGTGTCTGCTTCTCTCACAGGCTTAGGTGGATCTGCTGTCCCCAGTCAGTGCGGTCATCATGCAG
TCATCCGAGCGTGTATTGCACACATTTGTTTGGCGCATGATGAGCCGTGATGACCCCGTGCGGCCGCACG
GTTATCCACAGAATCAGGGGATAACGCAGGAAAGAACATGTGAGCAAAAGGCCAGCAAAAGGCCAGGAAC
CGTAAAAAGGCCGCGTTGCTGGCGTTTTTCCATAGGCTCCGCCCCCCTGACGAGCATCACAAAAATCGAC
GCTCAAGTCAGAGGTGGCGAAACCCGACAGGACTATAAAGATACCAGGCGTTTCCCCCTGGAAGCTCCCT
CGTGCGCTCTCCTGTTCCGACCCTGCCGCTTACCGGATACCTGTCCGCCTTTCTCCCTTCGGGAAGCGTG
GCGCTTTCTCATAGCTCACGCTGTAGGTATCTCAGTTCGGTGTAGGTCGTTCGCTCCAAGCTGGGCTGTG
TGCACGAACCCCCCGTTCAGCCCGACCGCTGCGCCTTATCCGGTAACTATCGTCTTGAGTCCAACCCGGT
AAGACACGACTTATCGCCACTGGCAGCAGCCACTGGTAACAGGATTAGCAGAGCGAGGTATGTAGGCGGT
GCTACAGAGTTCTTGAAGTGGTGGCCTAACTACGGCTACACTAGAAGAACAGTATTTGGTATCTGCGCTC
TGCTGAAGCCAGTTACCTTCGGAAAAAGAGTTGGTAGCTCTTGATCCGGCAAACAAACCACCGCTGGTAG
CGGTGGTTTTTTTGTTTGCAAGCAGCAGATTACGCGCAGAAAAAAAGGATCTCAAGAAGATCCTTTGATC
TTTTCTACGGGGTCTGACGCTCAGTGGAACGAAAACTCACGTTAAGGGATTTTGGTCATGACAGGTGGCA
CTTTTCGGGGAAATGTGCGCGGAACCCCTATTTGTTTATTTTTCTAAATACATTCAAATATGTATCCGCT
CATGAGACAATAACCCTGATAAATGCTTCAATAATATTGAAAAAGGAAGAGTATGAGTATTCAACATTTC
CGTGTCGCCCTTATTCCCTTTTTTGCGGCATTTTGCCTTCCTGTTTTTGCTCACCCAGAAACGCTGGTGA
AAGTAAAAGATGCTGAAGATCAGTTGGGTGCACGAGTGGGTTACATCGAACTGGATCTCAACAGCGGTAA
GATCCTTGAGAGTTTTCGCCCCGAAGAACGTTTTCCAATGATGAGCACTTTTAAAGTTCTGCTATGTGGC
GCGGTATTATCCCGTATTGACGCCGGGCAAGAGCAACTCGGTCGCCGCATACACTATTCTCAGAATGACT
TGGTTGAGTACTCACCAGTCACAGAAAAGCATCTTACGGATGGCATGACAGTAAGAGAATTATGCAGTGC
TGCCATAACCATGAGTGATAACACTGCGGCCAACTTACTTCTGACAACGATCGGAGGACCGAAGGAGCTA
ACCGCTTTTTTGCACAACATGGGGGATCATGTAACTCGCCTTGATCGTTGGGAACCGGAGCTGAATGAAG
CCATACCAAACGACGAGCGTGACACCACGATGCCTGTAGCAATGGCAACAACGTTGCGCAAACTATTAAC
TGGCGAACTACTTACTCTAGCTTCCCGGCAACAATTAATAGACTGGATGGAGGCGGATAAAGTTGCAGGA
CCACTTCTGCGCTCGGCCCTTCCGGCTGGCTGGTTTATTGCTGATAAATCTGGAGCCGGTGAGCGTGGGT
CCCGCGGTATCATTGCAGCACTGGGGCCAGATGGTAAGCCCTCCCGTATCGTAGTTATCTACACGACGGG
GAGTCAGGCAACTATGGATGAACGAAATAGACAGATCGCTGAGATAGGTGCCTCACTGATTAAGCATTGG
TAACTGTCAGACCAAGTTTACTCATATATACTTTAGATTGATTTAAAACTTCATTTTTAATTTAAAAGGA
TCTAGGTGAAGATCCTTTTTGATAATCGCGGCCGCTGGACTGTTGTGATATGCCATATATGCAGTGGTGT
TCGCCGGCGCTGGTTCCGGCTGTCTTGCTTAGTTGTGAGTCGCCAGGCAGTCATCGGTATGATCTGTACA
TGATTCGTCAGTGTGAGCACCACTGACGAGCAGATTTCGCTGACATGAATATGCTGGTCCCTGCAGCGAT
ACTAGTGACTCGTCTCATGCTCAGCTGAGACCTATAAACGCAGAAAGGCCCACCCGAAGGTGAGCCAGTG
TGACTCTAGTAGAGAGCGTTCACCGACAAACAACAGATAAAACGAAAGGCCCAGTCTTTCGACTGAGCCT
TTCGTTTTATTTGATGCCTGGTCATTTGTACAGTTCATCCATACCATGCGTGATGCCCGCTGCGGTTACG
AACTCCAGCAGAACCATATGATCGCGTTTCTCGTTCGGATCTTTAGACAGAACGCTTTGCGTGCTCAGAT
AGTGATTGTCTGGCAGCAGAACAGGACCATCACCGATTGGAGTGTTTTGCTGGTAGTGATCAGCCAGCTG
CACGCTGCCATCCTCCACGTTGTGGCGAATTTTAAAATTCGCTTTAATGCCATTTTTTTGTTTATCGGCG
GT
Features (pLannotate 1.2.2; 6 found; start..end, strand, type, name):
    937..1525    -  rep_origin     ori: high-copy-number ColE1/pMB1/pBR322/pUC origin of replication
   1628..1732    +  promoter       AmpR promoter: bla
   1733..2593    +  CDS            AmpR: β-lactamase; bla; confers resistance to ampicillin, carbenicillin, and related antibiotics
   2909..2936    -  terminator     T7Te terminator: phage T7 early transcription terminator
   2952..3023    -  terminator     rrnB T1 terminator: transcription terminator T1 from the E. coli rrnB gene
   3035..456     -  CDS            superfolder GFP (across the origin): GFP variant that folds robustly even when fused to poorly folded proteins (Pédelacq et al., 2006)
