[The description below was written by a language model from this plasmid's Addgene catalogue record and pLannotate feature annotations shown in this document.]
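Description:
pMYT040 is an empty assembly-cassette backbone for hierarchical Golden Gate (MoClo) cloning in Saccharomyces cerevisiae engineering, built on the pYTK095 vector from the yeast toolkit (YTK) and intended for use with both that system and the multiplex yeast toolkit (MYT) extension. It is a small plasmid of about 3.3 kb that is maintained in E. coli through a high-copy ColE1/pUC-type origin of replication and selected with ampicillin via the bla promoter and β-lactamase gene. No yeast origin, yeast marker or integration homology is annotated, consistent with a vector meant for bacterial propagation of intermediate assemblies rather than for direct maintenance in yeast.

The record lists no insert. In its place, the plasmid carries a superfolder GFP coding sequence, which spans the numbering origin of the sequence and is followed by the rrnB T1 and T7Te transcription terminators. The depositor notes that GFP is expressed in E. coli, although the promoter driving it is not annotated in the feature table. In toolkits of this kind, such a GFP cassette typically serves as a dropout marker: correct assembly replaces it with the assembled parts, so that desired clones can be recognised as non-fluorescent colonies. The catalogue entry states that the cassette position is flanked by the ConL1 and ConRE connectors, which are not annotated in the feature table. In the YTK scheme, connectors define the position of a transcription unit in a later multigene assembly, with a left "1" and right "E" pairing corresponding to a first and terminal unit. The depositor also comments that plasmid yield can decline with repeated passaging.
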