Addgene plasmid #180693: pMYT040
Purpose: (Empty Backbone) Assembly cassette with ConL1 and ConRE connectors to be used in the Dueber YTK and Ellis MYT systems
Depositing lab: Tom Ellis. Depositing organization: Imperial College London. Publication: A Multiplex MoClo Toolkit for Extensive and Flexible Engineering of Saccharomyces cerevisiae. Shaw WM, Khalil AS, Ellis T. ACS Synth Biol. 2023 Nov 6. doi: 10.1021/acssynbio.3c00423. PubMed 37930278.
Backbone
  Vector backbone: pYTK095
  Backbone manufacturer: John Dueber
  Vector type: Synthetic Biology
Growth in bacteria
  Bacterial resistance: Ampicillin, 100 μg/mL
  Growth temperature: 37°C
  Growth strain: DH5alpha
  Copy number: High Copy
Gene/Insert
  Gene/Insert name: None
Terms and licenses: Academic/Nonprofit Terms; Industry Terms: Not Available to Industry
Depositor comments: GFP expression in E. coli. Plasmid yields may drop after multiple passages or delayed miniprepping after the culture has saturated. We suggest streaking onto solid media to pick fresh colonies every time.
How to cite: pMYT040 was a gift from Tom Ellis (Addgene plasmid # 180693 ; http://n2t.net/addgene:180693 ; RRID:Addgene_180693)
